>Addgene plasmid #23066 | pWZ414-F30 | addgene partial sequence | sequence record 28994 | 23066 with T7
TCCGACGGTATCGATAAGCTTGATATCGAATTCCTGCANNCCCCTAGTCTCTTCGAAAATGATGTTTATT
GATAATTATTATACATGGTTTCTTGCCGGTTATAAAATTACGTATACTATCTAAGCATCTAAAAATTAGC
CCCGCAATTATGTCTGTAAACGATAAATTACAGCATATATACCCTCCTCATGTCGTTAAAAGCATTGCGA
ATAGATAGATGAATAATGTATTAAAAAAGGAGATGTTTGTATGATGTCCCCCCAGTCTAAATGCATAGAA
AAAAAAAAATTCCCGCTTTATATTCATGATCTTTCACCTCTTAGTCTTCTGGCCAATTTGATATCCTTCT
TTTGGATAGTAACACGCTTAGCGTGAATAGCAGCCAGATTAGTGTCTTCAAACAAAGAGACTAAGTATGC
TTCGACGGATTCTTGCAAAGCACCGATAGCAGAAGATTGAAATCTCAAGTCGGTCTTGAAATCTTGAGCG
ATTTCTCTGACCAATCTTTGGAAAGGTAACTTTCTGATCAACAGTTCAGTAGATTTTTGGAATCTTCTAA
TTTCTCTCAAGGCAACAGTACCTGGCTTATATCTGTGAGGCTTCTTAACACCACCGGTAGATGGGGCGGA
TTTTCTGGCAGCCTTGGAGGCTAATTGTTTTCTTGGGGCTTTACCACCAGTCGACTGTCTAGCTGTTTGT
TTAGTTCTGGCCATTGTGGAGTGTTTGCTTGGATCCTTTAGTAAAAGGGGAAGAACAGTTGGAAGGGCCA
AAGTGGAAGTCACAAAACAGTGGTCCTATATAAAAGAACAAGAAAAAGATTATTTATATACAACTGCGGT
CACNAGAAGCAACGCGAGAGAGCACAACACGCTGTTATCACGCAAACTATGTTTTGACNCCGAGCCNTAN
CCGTGATTGTGCGTCACATTGGGCGATAATGACGCTAAATGACCAACTCCCATCCGTAGGAGCCCCTTNG
NNGTGC
