[The description below was written by a language model from this plasmid's Addgene catalogue record.]
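Description:
pWZ414-F30 is a yeast expression plasmid built on a modified pRS414 backbone (pRS414 with the Afl III–Sma I region deleted, about 4.3 kb without insert). pRS414 belongs to the pRS series of yeast–E. coli shuttle vectors and is generally known as a centromeric (CEN/ARS), low-copy plasmid, although the record itself lists copy number as unknown and provides no feature table to confirm which backbone elements remain after the deletion. The plasmid is selected in Saccharomyces cerevisiae through the TRP1 auxotrophic marker, which complements tryptophan auxotrophy, and is propagated in E. coli under ampicillin selection.

The insert is an approximately 1.9 kb S. cerevisiae genomic fragment carrying the HHT2-HHF2 locus, which encodes one of the two copies of histone H3 (HHT2, YNL031C) and histone H4 (HHF2, YNL030W). It was cloned by restriction digestion between Afl III and Spe I sites. The record does not name a promoter. The opposite-strand systematic names are consistent with the native divergently transcribed gene pair, so expression presumably depends on the endogenous intergenic regulatory region contained in the fragment. The H3 gene carries a lysine 9 to glutamine substitution (H3 K9Q), a change commonly used to remove an acetylatable lysine while neutralising its charge, while H4 is recorded as unaltered.

The associated study examined the functions of histone acetylation by mutating target lysines in combination with loss of the Gcn5p acetyltransferase. The plasmid therefore suits supplying mutant H3 with H4 in yeast strains for genetic analysis of the role of H3 K9 in acetylation-dependent processes.
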