Addgene plasmid #23066: pWZ414-F30
Depositing lab: Sharon Dent. Depositing organization: University of Texas MD Anderson Cancer Center. Publication: Essential and redundant functions of histone acetylation revealed by mutation of target lysines and loss of the Gcn5p acetyltransferase. Zhang W, Bone JR, Edmondson DG, Turner BM, Roth SY. EMBO J. 1998 Jun 1. 17(11):3155-67. 10.1093/emboj/17.11.3155 PubMed 9606197.
Backbone
  Vector backbone: pRS414 delta Afl III- Sma I
  Backbone manufacturer: Stratagene
  Backbone size w/o insert (bp): 4348
  Vector type: Yeast Expression
  Selectable markers: TRP1
Growth in bacteria
  Bacterial resistance: Ampicillin, 100 μg/mL
  Growth temperature: 37°C
  Growth strain: DH5alpha
  Copy number: Unknown
Gene/Insert
  Gene/Insert name: yeast Histone H3-2 and Histone H4-2 (alt name: HHT2-HHF2)
  Species: S. cerevisiae (budding yeast)
  Insert size (bp): 1900
  Mutation: Histone H3 changed lysine 9 to Glutamine H3 K9Q
  GenBank ID: S000004976 S000004975
  Cloning method: Restriction Enzyme; 5′ cloning site Afl III (not destroyed); 3′ cloning site Spe I (unknown if destroyed)
  Sequencing primers: 5′ T7; 3′ CACCTCTGACTTGAGCGTCG
Resource information
  A portion of this plasmid was derived from a plasmid made by: from Dr. Mary Ann Osley, currently at the Univ. of New Mexico, Albuquerque, NM
Terms and licenses: Academic/Nonprofit Terms; Industry Terms: Not Available to Industry
Depositor comments: HHT2 is Yeast ID YNL031C HHF2 is Yeast ID YNL030W HHT2 is gene ID 855700 HHF2 is gene ID 855701
How to cite: pWZ414-F30 was a gift from Sharon Dent (Addgene plasmid # 23066 ; http://n2t.net/addgene:23066 ; RRID:Addgene_23066)
